Addgene plasmid #81016: ARK1a
Purpose: E.coli BW25113 + JBEI-12056 (pBbA5c-MevTo-BBa1002-pTrc-MKco-PMKco, JBx_041105) + JBEI-9348 (pTrc99a-PMDsc-NudB, JBx_039365)
Depositing lab: Taek Soon Lee. Depositing organization: Lawrence Berkeley National Laboratory. Publication: Isopentenyl diphosphate (IPP)-bypass mevalonate pathways for isopentenol production. Kang A, George KW, Wang G, Baidoo E, Keasling JD, Lee TS. Metab Eng. 2016 Mar;34:25-35. doi: 10.1016/j.ymben.2015.12.002. Epub 2015 Dec 17. PubMed 26708516.
Backbone
  Vector backbone: p15A and ColE1
  Backbone size w/o insert (bp): 3288
  Modifications to backbone: 3288bp and 4072bp for each respective backbone
  Selectable markers: Ampicillin and Chloramphenicol
Growth in bacteria
  Bacterial resistance: Chloramphenicol and Ampicillin, 25 & 100 μg/mL
  Growth temperature: 37°C
  Growth strain: DH1
  Growth instructions: Both Amp and Chlor must be included to maintain the 2 unique plasmids
  Copy number: High Copy
Gene/Insert 1
  Gene/Insert name: MevTo-BBa1002-pTrc-Mkco-PMKco
  Insert size (bp): 7418
  Promoter: LacUV5 and Trc promoter
  Cloning method: Ligation Independent Cloning
  Sequencing primers: 5′ cgccgacatcataacggttc; 3′ ccgccaggcaaattctgt
Gene/Insert 2
  Gene/Insert name: PMD-NudB
  Insert size (bp): 1788
  Promoter: LacUV5 and Trc promoter
  Cloning method: Ligation Independent Cloning
  Sequencing primers: 5′ cgccgacatcataacggttc; 3′ ccgccaggcaaattctgt
Terms and licenses: Academic/Nonprofit Terms; Industry Terms: Not Available to Industry
How to cite: ARK1a was a gift from Taek Soon Lee (Addgene plasmid # 81016 ; http://n2t.net/addgene:81016 ; RRID:Addgene_81016)
