[The description below was written by a language model from this plasmid's Addgene catalogue record and pLannotate feature annotations shown in this document.]
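Description:
ARK1a is not a single plasmid but an engineered E. coli strain entry carrying two compatible expression plasmids that together encode a mevalonate-based pathway for isopentenol production. The purpose field names BW25113 as the host, whereas the growth strain field lists DH1; the record does not resolve this. The two plasmids coexist because one replicates from a p15A origin and carries chloramphenicol resistance (cat), while the other uses a ColE1/pMB1-type origin with ampicillin resistance (AmpR). Selection with both antibiotics is needed to retain the pair.

The larger plasmid (about 10.7 kb, pBbA5c-type) carries lacI and two IPTG-inducible operons. A lacUV5 promoter with lac operator drives the "MevT" upper pathway: E. coli atoB (acetoacetyl-CoA thiolase), yeast ERG13 (HMG-CoA synthase) and a fragment of yeast HMG1 (HMG-CoA reductase), converting acetyl-CoA to mevalonate. Downstream, a trc promoter with lac operator drives yeast ERG12 (mevalonate kinase) and ERG8 (phosphomevalonate kinase), named as codon-optimised ("co") versions, followed by rrnB T1 and T7Te terminators.

The smaller plasmid (about 5.9 kb, pTrc99a backbone with lacIq-driven lacI) expresses, from a trc promoter and lac operator, yeast MVD1 (diphosphomevalonate decarboxylase, PMD) and E. coli nudB, ending in rrnB T1/T2 terminators. NudB is a Nudix hydrolase used here as a phosphatase acting on the isoprenoid diphosphate made by PMD, giving the alcohol product.

The associated publication concerns IPP-bypass mevalonate pathways for isopentenol. Because this strain contains the full set of enzymes including PMK, it appears to represent the complete IPP-dependent route, though the record does not explicitly state its role.
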