Features (pLannotate 1.2.2; 21 found; start..end, strand, type, name):
     15..36      -  protein_bind   CAP binding site: CAP binding activates transcription in the presence of cAMP. E. coli catabolite activator protein
     49..1131    -  CDS            lacI: lac repressor; lacI; The lac repressor binds to the lac operator to inhibit transcription in E. coli. This inhibition can be relieved by adding lactose or isopropyl-β-D-thiogalactopyranoside (IPTG).
   1132..1209    -  promoter       lacI promoter: lacI
   1217..1496    -  CDS            TcR (fragment): tetracycline efflux protein; tet; confers resistance to tetracycline
   1520..1550    +  promoter       lac UV5 promoter: E. coli lac promoter with an "up" mutation
   1554..1576    +  protein_bind   lac operator (fragment): The lac repressor binds to the lac operator to inhibit transcription in E. coli. This inhibition can be relieved by adding lactose or isopropyl-β-D-thiogalactopyranoside (IPTG). lac repressor encoded by lacI
   1610..2791    +  CDS            atoB: ATOB_ECOLI - Experimental evidence at protein level: Swiss-Prot protein existence level 1. From Escherichia coli (strain K12).
   2822..4294    +  CDS            ERG13: HMCS_YEAST - Also known as HMGS. Experimental evidence at protein level: Swiss-Prot protein existence level 1. This enzyme condenses acetyl-CoA with acetoacetyl-CoA to form HMG-CoA, which is the substrate for HMG-CoA reductase. From Saccharomyces cerevisiae (strain ATCC 204508 / S288c) (Baker's yeast).
   4321..5829    +  CDS            HMG1 (fragment): HMDH1_YEAST - Experimental evidence at protein level: Swiss-Prot protein existence level 1. One of 2 isozymes that catalyze the conversion of HMG-CoA to mevalonate. It is the rate-limiting enzyme of the sterol biosynthesis pathway. Involved in ergosterol biosynthesis. From Saccharomyces cerevisiae (strain ATCC 204508 / S288c) (Baker's yeast).
   5874..5972    -  CDS            yciV (fragment): RNAAM_ECOLI - Also known as trpH From Escherichia coli (strain K12).
   6048..6077    +  promoter       trc promoter: strong E. coli promoter; hybrid between the trp and lac UV5 promoters
   6081..6103    +  protein_bind   lac operator (fragment): The lac repressor binds to the lac operator to inhibit transcription in E. coli. This inhibition can be relieved by adding lactose or isopropyl-β-D-thiogalactopyranoside (IPTG). lac repressor encoded by lacI
   6127..7455    +  CDS            ERG12: KIME_YEAST - Also known as RAR1. Experimental evidence at protein level: Swiss-Prot protein existence level 1. RAR (regulation of autonomous replication) is a protein whose activity increases the mitotic stability of plasmids. From Saccharomyces cerevisiae (strain ATCC 204508 / S288c) (Baker's yeast).
   7483..8835    +  CDS            ERG8: ERG8_YEAST - Experimental evidence at protein level: Swiss-Prot protein existence level 1. From Saccharomyces cerevisiae (strain ATCC 204508 / S288c) (Baker's yeast).
   8871..8942    +  terminator     rrnB T1 terminator: transcription terminator T1 from the E. coli rrnB gene
   8958..8985    +  terminator     T7Te terminator: phage T7 early transcription terminator
   9004..9059    -  rep_origin     RSF ori (fragment): Plasmids containing the RSF 1030 origin of replication can be propagated in E. coli cells that contain additional plasmids with compatible origins.
   9147..9692    -  rep_origin     p15A ori: Plasmids containing the medium-copy-number p15A origin of replication can be propagated in E. coli cells that contain a second plasmid with the ColE1 origin.
   9806..9900    -  terminator     lambda t0 terminator: transcription terminator from phage lambda
   9924..10580   -  CDS            cat: CAT_ECOLX - Experimental evidence at protein level: Swiss-Prot protein existence level 1. This enzyme is an effector of chloramphenicol resistance in bacteria. From Escherichia coli. This protein is used as a marker in many commonly used cloning vectors, such as pACYC184.
  10581..10683   -  promoter       cat promoter: promoter of the E. coli cat gene encoding chloramphenicol acetyltransferase
>Addgene plasmid #81016 | ARK1a | depositor full sequence | sequence record 153403 | pA5c-MevT(o)-T21-MKco-PMKco
GACGTCGGTGCCTAATGAGTGAGCTAACTTACATTAATTGCGTTGCGCTCACTGCCCGCTTTCCAGTCGG
GAAACCTGTCGTGCCAGCTGCATTAATGAATCGGCCAACGCGCGGGGAGAGGCGGTTTGCGTATTGGGCG
CCAGGGTGGTTTTTCTTTTCACCAGTGAGACGGGCAACAGCTGATTGCCCTTCACCGCCTGGCCCTGAGA
GAGTTGCAGCAAGCGGTCCACGCTGGTTTGCCCCAGCAGGCGAAAATCCTGTTTGATGGTGGTTAACGGC
GGGATATAACATGAGCTGTCTTCGGTATCGTCGTATCCCACTACCGAGATGTCCGCACCAACGCGCAGCC
CGGACTCGGTAATGGCGCGCATTGCGCCCAGCGCCATCTGATCGTTGGCAACCAGCATCGCAGTGGGAAC
GATGCCCTCATTCAGCATTTGCATGGTTTGTTGAAAACCGGACATGGCACTCCAGTCGCCTTCCCGTTCC
GCTATCGGCTGAATTTGATTGCGAGTGAGATATTTATGCCAGCCAGCCAGACGCAGACGCGCCGAGACAG
AACTTAATGGGCCCGCTAACAGCGCGATTTGCTGGTGACCCAATGCGACCAGATGCTCCACGCCCAGTCG
CGTACCGTCTTCATGGGAGAAAATAATACTGTTGATGGGTGTCTGGTCAGAGACATCAAGAAATAACGCC
GGAACATTAGTGCAGGCAGCTTCCACAGCAATGGCATCCTGGTCATCCAGCGGATAGTTAATGATCAGCC
CACTGACGCGTTGCGCGAGAAGATTGTGCACCGCCGCTTTACAGGCTTCGACGCCGCTTCGTTCTACCAT
CGACACCACCACGCTGGCACCCAGTTGATCGGCGCGAGATTTAATCGCCGCGACAATTTGCGACGGCGCG
TGCAGGGCCAGACTGGAGGTGGCAACGCCAATCAGCAACGACTGTTTGCCCGCCAGTTGTTGTGCCACGC
GGTTGGGAATGTAATTCAGCTCCGCCATCGCCGCTTCCACTTTTTCCCGCGTTTTCGCAGAAACGTGGCT
GGCCTGGTTCACCACGCGGGAAACGGTCTGATAAGAGACACCGGCATACTCTGCGACATCGTATAACGTT
ACTGGTTTCACATTCACCACCCTGAATTGACTCTCTTCCGGGCGCTATCATGCCATACCGCGAAAGGTTT
TGCGCCATTCGATGGTGTCCGGGATCTCGACGCTCTCCCTTATGCGACTCCTGCATTAGGAAGCAGCCCA
GTAGTAGGTTGAGGCCGTTGAGCACCGCCGCCGCAAGGAATGGTGCATGCAAGGAGATGGCGCCCAACAG
TCCCCCGGCCACGGGGCCTGCCACCATACCCACGCCGAAACAAGCGCTCATGAGCCCGAAGTGGCGAGCC
CGATCTTCCCCATCGGTGATGTCGGCGATATAGGCGCCAGCAACCGCACCTGTGGCGCCGGTGATGCCGG
CCACGATGCGTCCGGCGTAGAGGATCGAGATCGTTTAGGCACCCCAGGCTTTACACTTTATGCTTCCGGC
TCGTATAATGTGTGGAATTGTGAGCGGATAACAATTTCAGAATTCAAAAGATCTTAGGAGGAATATAAAA
TGAAAAATTGTGTCATCGTCAGTGCGGTACGTACTGCTATCGGTAGTTTTAACGGTTCACTCGCTTCCAC
CAGCGCCATCGACCTGGGGGCGACAGTAATTAAAGCCGCCATTGAACGTGCAAAAATCGATTCACAACAC
GTTGATGAAGTGATTATGGGTAACGTGTTACAAGCCGGGCTGGGGCAAAATCCGGCGCGTCAGGCACTGT
TAAAAAGCGGGCTGGCAGAAACGGTGTGCGGATTCACGGTCAATAAAGTATGTGGTTCGGGTCTTAAAAG
TGTGGCGCTTGCCGCCCAGGCCATTCAGGCAGGTCAGGCGCAGAGCATTGTGGCGGGGGGTATGGAAAAT
ATGAGTTTAGCCCCCTACTTACTCGATGCAAAAGCACGCTCTGGTTATCGTCTTGGAGACGGACAGGTTT
ATGACGTAATCCTGCGCGATGGCCTGATGTGCGCCACCCATGGTTATCATATGGGGATTACCGCCGAAAA
CGTGGCTAAAGAGTACGGAATTACCCGTGAAATGCAGGATGAACTGGCGCTACATTCACAGCGTAAAGCG
GCAGCCGCAATTGAGTCCGGTGCTTTTACAGCCGAAATCGTCCCGGTAAATGTTGTCACTCGAAAGAAAA
CCTTCGTCTTCAGTCAAGACGAGTTCCCGAAAGCGAACTCAACGGCTGAAGCGTTAGGTGCATTGCGCCC
GGCCTTCGATAAAGCAGGAACAGTCACCGCTGGGAACGCGTCTGGTATTAACGACGGTGCTGCCGCTCTG
GTGATTATGGAAGAATCTGCGGCGCTGGCAGCAGGCCTTACCCCCCTGGCTCGCATTAAAAGTTATGCCA
GCGGTGGCGTGCCCCCCGCATTGATGGGTATGGGGCCAGTACCTGCCACGCAAAAAGCGTTACAACTGGC
GGGGCTGCAACTGGCGGATATTGATCTCATTGAGGCTAATGAAGCATTTGCTGCACAGTTCCTTGCCGTT
GGGAAAAACCTGGGCTTTGATTCTGAGAAAGTGAATGTCAACGGCGGGGCCATCGCGCTCGGGCATCCTA
TCGGTGCCAGTGGTGCTCGTATTCTGGTCACACTATTACATGCCATGCAGGCACGCGATAAAACGCTGGG
GCTGGCAACACTGTGCATTGGCGGCGGTCAGGGAATTGCGATGGTGATTGAACGGTTGAATTGAGGATCT
TGAATTAAGGAGGACAGCTAAATGAAACTCTCAACTAAACTTTGTTGGTGTGGTATTAAAGGAAGACTTA
GGCCGCAAAAGCAACAACAATTACACAATACAAACTTGCAAATGACTGAACTAAAAAAACAAAAGACCGC
TGAACAAAAAACCAGACCTCAAAATGTCGGTATTAAAGGTATCCAAATTTACATCCCAACTCAATGTGTC
AACCAATCTGAGCTAGAGAAATTTGATGGCGTTTCTCAAGGTAAATACACAATTGGTCTGGGCCAAACCA
ACATGTCTTTTGTCAATGACAGAGAAGATATCTACTCGATGTCCCTAACTGTTTTGTCTAAGTTGATCAA
GAGTTACAACATCGACACCAACAAAATTGGTAGATTAGAAGTCGGTACTGAAACTCTGATTGACAAGTCC
AAGTCTGTCAAGTCTGTCTTGATGCAATTGTTTGGTGAAAACACTGACGTCGAAGGTATTGACACGCTTA
ATGCCTGTTACGGTGGTACCAACGCGTTGTTCAACTCTTTGAACTGGATTGAATCTAACGCATGGGATGG
TAGAGACGCCATTGTAGTTTGCGGTGATATTGCCATCTACGATAAGGGTGCCGCAAGACCAACCGGTGGT
GCCGGTACTGTTGCTATGTGGATCGGTCCTGATGCTCCAATTGTATTTGACTCTGTAAGAGCTTCTTACA
TGGAACACGCCTACGATTTTTACAAGCCAGATTTCACCAGCGAATATCCTTACGTCGATGGTCATTTTTC
ATTAACTTGTTACGTCAAGGCTCTTGATCAAGTTTACAAGAGTTATTCCAAGAAGGCTATTTCTAAAGGG
TTGGTTAGCGATCCCGCTGGTTCGGATGCTTTGAACGTTTTGAAATATTTCGACTACAACGTTTTCCATG
TTCCAACCTGTAAATTGGTCACAAAATCATACGGTAGATTACTATATAACGATTTCAGAGCCAATCCTCA
ATTGTTCCCAGAAGTTGACGCCGAATTAGCTACTCGCGATTATGACGAATCTTTAACCGATAAGAACATT
GAAAAAACTTTTGTTAATGTTGCTAAGCCATTCCACAAAGAGAGAGTTGCCCAATCTTTGATTGTTCCAA
CAAACACAGGTAACATGTACACCGCATCTGTTTATGCCGCCTTTGCATCTCTATTAAACTATGTTGGATC
TGACGACTTACAAGGCAAGCGTGTTGGTTTATTTTCTTACGGTTCCGGTTTAGCTGCATCTCTATATTCT
TGCAAAATTGTTGGTGACGTCCAACATATTATCAAGGAATTAGATATTACTAACAAATTAGCCAAGAGAA
TCACCGAAACTCCAAAGGATTACGAAGCTGCCATCGAATTGAGAGAAAATGCCCATTTGAAGAAGAACTT
CAAACCTCAAGGTTCCATTGAGCATTTGCAAAGTGGTGTTTACTACTTGACCAACATCGATGACAAATTT
AGAAGATCCTACGATGTTAAAAAATGAGGATCTAAAATAAGGAGGATTACACTATGGTTTTAACCAATAA
AACAGTCATTTCTGGATCGAAAGTCAAAAGTTTATCATCTGCGCAATCGAGCTCATCAGGACCTTCATCA
TCTAGTGAGGAAGATGATTCCCGCGATATTGAAAGCTTGGATAAGAAAATACGTCCTTTAGAAGAATTAG
AAGCATTATTAAGTAGTGGAAATACAAAACAATTGAAGAACAAAGAGGTCGCTGCCTTGGTTATTCACGG
TAAGTTACCTTTGTACGCTTTGGAGAAAAAATTAGGTGATACTACGAGAGCGGTTGCGGTACGTAGGAAG
GCTCTTTCAATTTTGGCAGAAGCTCCTGTATTAGCATCTGATCGTTTACCATATAAAAATTATGACTACG
ACCGCGTATTTGGCGCTTGTTGTGAAAATGTTATAGGTTACATGCCTTTGCCCGTTGGTGTTATAGGCCC
CTTGGTTATCGATGGTACATCTTATCATATACCAATGGCAACTACAGAGGGTTGTTTGGTAGCTTCTGCC
ATGCGTGGCTGTAAGGCAATCAATGCTGGCGGTGGTGCAACAACTGTTTTAACTAAGGATGGTATGACAA
GAGGCCCAGTAGTCCGTTTCCCAACTTTGAAAAGATCCGGTGCCTGTAAGATATGGTTAGACTCAGAAGA
GGGACAAAACGCAATTAAAAAAGCTTTTAACTCTACATCAAGATTTGCACGTCTGCAACATATTCAAACT
TGTCTAGCAGGAGATTTACTCTTCATGAGATTTAGAACAACTACTGGTGACGCAATGGGTATGAATATGA
TTTCTAAAGGTGTCGAATACTCATTAAAGCAAATGGTAGAAGAGTATGGCTGGGAAGATATGGAGGTTGT
CTCCGTTTCTGGTAACTACTGTACCGACAAAAAACCAGCTGCCATCAACTGGATCGAAGGTCGTGGTAAG
AGTGTCGTCGCAGAAGCTACTATTCCTGGTGATGTTGTCAGAAAAGTGTTAAAAAGTGATGTTTCCGCAT
TGGTTGAGTTGAACATTGCTAAGAATTTGGTTGGATCTGCAATGGCTGGGTCTGTTGGTGGATTTAACGC
ACATGCAGCTAATTTAGTGACAGCTGTTTTCTTGGCATTAGGACAAGATCCTGCACAAAATGTTGAAAGT
TCCAACTGTATAACATTGATGAAAGAAGTGGACGGTGATTTGAGAATTTCCGTATCCATGCCATCCATCG
AAGTAGGTACCATCGGTGGTGGTACTGTTCTAGAACCACAAGGTGCCATGTTGGACTTATTAGGTGTAAG
AGGCCCGCATGCTACCGCTCCTGGTACCAACGCACGTCAATTAGCAAGAATAGTTGCCTGTGCCGTCTTG
GCAGGTGAATTATCCTTATGTGCTGCCCTAGCAGCCGGCCATTTGGTTCAAAGTCATATGACCCACAACA
GGAAACCTGCTGAACCAACAAAACCTAACAATTTGGACGCCACTGATATAAATCGTTTGAAAGATGGGTC
CGTCACCTGCATTAAATCCTGAGGATCTCGCAAAAAACCCCGCTTCGGCGGGGTTTTTTCGCCGACTGCA
CGGTGCACCAATGCTTCTGGCGTCAGGCAGCCATCGGAAGCTGTGGTATGGCTGTGCAGGTCGTAAATCA
CTGCATAATTCGTGTCGCTCAAGGCGCACTCCCGTTCTGGATAATGTTTTTTGCGCCGACATCATAACGG
TTCTGGCAAATATTCTGAAATGAGCTGTTGACAATTAATCATCCGGCTCGTATAATGTGTGGAATTGTGA
GCGGATAACAATTTCAGGATCTAGGAGGAAATAACCATGTCTCTGCCATTCCTGACGTCTGCGCCAGGTA
AGGTGATCATCTTCGGCGAGCACTCTGCGGTGTACAATAAGCCGGCCGTCGCCGCCTCTGTGTCTGCGTT
ACGCACCTACCTGCTGATCAGCGAATCTTCTGCACCGGACACGATCGAGCTGGACTTTCCGGACATCAGC
TTCAACCACAAGTGGAGCATCAACGACTTCAACGCGATCACGGAGGACCAGGTGAACAGCCAAAAGCTGG
CCAAAGCCCAGCAAGCAACCGACGGTCTGTCTCAGGAGCTGGTGTCTCTGCTGGACCCGCTGTTAGCGCA
GTTAAGCGAGAGCTTCCATTACCACGCCGCGTTCTGCTTCCTGTACATGTTCGTTTGCCTGTGCCCGCAC
GCAAAGAACATCAAGTTCAGCCTGAAGAGCACGCTGCCGATTGGCGCAGGCTTAGGCTCTAGCGCATCTA
TCAGCGTGAGCCTGGCGCTGGCGATGGCCTATCTGGGTGGCCTGATTGGCAGCAACGACCTGGAGAAACT
GAGCGAAAACGACAAGCACATCGTGAACCAGTGGGCCTTTATCGGCGAGAAGTGCATTCATGGCACCCCG
AGCGGCATTGACAACGCAGTTGCCACGTATGGCAACGCCCTGCTGTTCGAGAAAGACAGCCACAACGGCA
CGATCAACACGAACAACTTCAAGTTCCTGGACGACTTCCCGGCGATCCCGATGATTCTGACCTACACCCG
TATCCCACGCAGCACCAAGGATTTAGTCGCCCGCGTGCGTGTTTTAGTCACCGAAAAGTTCCCGGAGGTG
ATGAAGCCGATCCTGGACGCGATGGGCGAGTGCGCGCTGCAGGGTCTGGAGATCATGACCAAGCTGAGCA
AGTGCAAGGGCACCGACGATGAGGCGGTGGAGACCAACAATGAGCTGTACGAGCAGCTGCTGGAGCTGAT
CCGTATCAATCACGGCCTGCTGGTCTCTATCGGTGTGTCTCACCCGGGCCTGGAACTGATCAAAAACCTG
AGCGACGACCTGCGCATTGGCTCTACGAAATTAACGGGTGCAGGTGGCGGTGGCTGCTCTTTAACGCTGC
TGCGCCGTGACATTACGCAGGAGCAAATCGACAGCTTCAAGAAGAAGCTGCAGGACGACTTCAGCTACGA
GACGTTCGAGACGGACCTGGGCGGCACGGGCTGTTGCCTGCTGAGCGCCAAAAATCTGAACAAGGACCTG
AAGATCAAAAGCCTGGTGTTCCAGCTGTTCGAAAACAAGACGACCACGAAGCAGCAGATCGACGACCTGT
TACTGCCGGGTAACACCAATCTGCCGTGGACGTCTTAAGGATCTAAAGAGGAGAAATACTAGATGAGCGA
ATTACGTGCATTCAGCGCGCCAGGTAAGGCACTGCTGGCCGGTGGCTACCTGGTGTTAGACACCAAGTAC
GAGGCGTTCGTCGTCGGCTTATCTGCCCGTATGCATGCAGTTGCCCACCCGTATGGTAGCCTGCAGGGCT
CTGACAAGTTCGAAGTGCGTGTGAAGAGCAAGCAGTTCAAGGACGGCGAGTGGCTGTACCACATTAGCCC
AAAGAGCGGCTTCATCCCGGTTAGCATTGGTGGCAGCAAGAACCCATTTATCGAGAAGGTCATTGCCAAC
GTCTTCAGCTACTTCAAGCCGAATATGGACGATTACTGCAACCGCAACCTGTTCGTCATCGACATTTTCA
GCGACGACGCGTACCACAGCCAAGAGGACTCTGTTACGGAGCATCGTGGTAACCGCCGCCTGAGCTTCCA
CAGCCATCGCATTGAGGAGGTGCCGAAGACGGGTCTGGGTTCTAGCGCCGGTTTAGTTACCGTCTTAACG
ACGGCGTTAGCGAGCTTCTTCGTGAGCGACCTGGAGAACAACGTGGACAAGTACCGCGAAGTGATTCATA
ACCTGGCGCAGGTGGCACATTGTCAGGCCCAAGGTAAGATTGGCTCTGGTTTTGATGTGGCAGCGGCCGC
CTATGGCTCTATCCGCTATCGCCGCTTTCCGCCGGCCCTGATCAGCAATCTGCCGGACATCGGCTCTGCG
ACGTATGGTAGCAAACTGGCGCATCTGGTGGACGAAGAAGACTGGAACATCACCATTAAGTCTAATCACC
TGCCGAGCGGCTTAACGTTATGGATGGGCGATATCAAGAACGGCAGCGAAACGGTTAAGCTGGTGCAGAA
AGTGAAAAACTGGTACGACAGCCACATGCCGGAAAGCCTGAAGATTTACACGGAGCTGGACCACGCCAAT
AGCCGTTTCATGGATGGTCTGAGCAAGCTGGACCGCCTGCACGAAACCCACGACGACTACAGCGACCAAA
TCTTCGAGAGCCTGGAGCGCAATGACTGCACCTGCCAGAAGTACCCGGAGATCACGGAGGTCCGCGATGC
CGTGGCAACGATTCGCCGTAGCTTCCGCAAAATTACGAAGGAGAGCGGCGCGGATATCGAACCACCGGTC
CAGACGTCTCTGCTGGACGACTGTCAAACCTTAAAGGGCGTGTTAACGTGCCTGATTCCGGGCGCGGGTG
GTTACGACGCCATTGCCGTCATCACGAAACAGGACGTCGATCTGCGCGCACAAACGGCCAACGACAAACG
TTTCAGCAAAGTCCAATGGCTGGATGTTACGCAGGCCGACTGGGGTGTTCGCAAGGAGAAGGACCCGGAA
ACGTATCTGGATAAGTGAGGATCCAAACTCGAGTAAGGATCTCCAGGCATCAAATAAAACGAAAGGCTCA
GTCGAAAGACTGGGCCTTTCGTTTTATCTGTTGTTTGTCGGTGAACGCTCTCTACTAGAGTCACACTGGC
TCACCTTCGGGTGGGCCTTTCTGCGTTTATACCTAGGGATATATTCCGCTTCCTCGCTCACTGACTCGCT
ACGCTCGGTCGTTCGACTGCGGCGAGCGGAAATGGCTTACGAACGGGGCGGAGATTTCCTGGAAGATGCC
AGGAAGATACTTAACAGGGAAGTGAGAGGGCCGCGGCAAAGCCGTTTTTCCATAGGCTCCGCCCCCCTGA
CAAGCATCACGAAATCTGACGCTCAAATCAGTGGTGGCGAAACCCGACAGGACTATAAAGATACCAGGCG
TTTCCCCCTGGCGGCTCCCTCGTGCGCTCTCCTGTTCCTGCCTTTCGGTTTACCGGTGTCATTCCGCTGT
TATGGCCGCGTTTGTCTCATTCCACGCCTGACACTCAGTTCCGGGTAGGCAGTTCGCTCCAAGCTGGACT
GTATGCACGAACCCCCCGTTCAGTCCGACCGCTGCGCCTTATCCGGTAACTATCGTCTTGAGTCCAACCC
GGAAAGACATGCAAAAGCACCACTGGCAGCAGCCACTGGTAATTGATTTAGAGGAGTTAGTCTTGAAGTC
ATGCGCCGGTTAAGGCTAAACTGAAAGGACAAGTTTTGGTGACTGCGCTCCTCCAAGCCAGTTACCTCGG
TTCAAAGAGTTGGTAGCTCAGAGAACCTTCGAAAAACCGCCCTGCAAGGCGGTTTTTTCGTTTTCAGAGC
AAGAGATTACGCGCAGACCAAAACGATCTCAAGAAGATCATCTTATTAATCAGATAAAATATTTCTAGAT
TTCAGTGCAATTTATCTCTTCAAATGTAGCACCTGAAGTCAGCCCCATACGATATAAGTTGTTACTAGTG
CTTGGATTCTCACCAATAAAAAACGCCCGGCGGCAACCGAGCGTTCTGAACAAATCCAGATGGAGTTCTG
AGGTCATTACTGGATCTATCAACAGGAGTCCAAGCGAGCTCGATATCAAATTACGCCCCGCCCTGCCACT
CATCGCAGTACTGTTGTAATTCATTAAGCATTCTGCCGACATGGAAGCCATCACAAACGGCATGATGAAC
CTGAATCGCCAGCGGCATCAGCACCTTGTCGCCTTGCGTATAATATTTGCCCATGGTGAAAACGGGGGCG
AAGAAGTTGTCCATATTGGCCACGTTTAAATCAAAACTGGTGAAACTCACCCAGGGATTGGCTGAGACGA
AAAACATATTCTCAATAAACCCTTTAGGGAAATAGGCCAGGTTTTCACCGTAACACGCCACATCTTGCGA
ATATATGTGTAGAAACTGCCGGAAATCGTCGTGGTATTCACTCCAGAGCGATGAAAACGTTTCAGTTTGC
TCATGGAAAACGGTGTAACAAGGGTGAACACTATCCCATATCACCAGCTCACCGTCTTTCATTGCCATAC
GAAATTCCGGATGAGCATTCATCAGGCGGGCAAGAATGTGAATAAAGGCCGGATAAAACTTGTGCTTATT
TTTCTTTACGGTCTTTAAAAAGGCCGTAATATCCAGCTGAACGGTCTGGTTATAGGTACATTGAGCAACT
GACTGAAATGCCTCAAAATGTTCTTTACGATGCCATTGGGATATATCAACGGTGGTATATCCAGTGATTT
TTTTCTCCATTTTAGCTTCCTTAGCTCCTGAAAATCTCGATAACTCAAAAAATACGCCCGGTAGTGATCT
TATTTCATTATGGTGAAAGTTGGAACCTCTTACGTGCCGATCAACGTCTCATTTTCGCCAGATATC
