Features (pLannotate 1.2.2; 17 found; start..end, strand, type, name):
     42..59      +  promoter       tet promoter (fragment): E. coli promoter for tetracycline efflux protein gene
     55..156     -  CDS            yciV (fragment): RNAAM_ECOLI - Also known as trpH From Escherichia coli (strain K12).
    232..261     +  promoter       trc promoter: strong E. coli promoter; hybrid between the trp and lac UV5 promoters
    269..285     +  protein_bind   lac operator: The lac repressor binds to the lac operator to inhibit transcription in E. coli. This inhibition can be relieved by adding lactose or isopropyl-β-D-thiogalactopyranoside (IPTG). lac repressor encoded by lacI
    344..1531    +  CDS            MVD1: MVD1_YEAST - Also known as ERG19, MPD. Experimental evidence at protein level: Swiss-Prot protein existence level 1. From Saccharomyces cerevisiae (strain ATCC 204508 / S288c) (Baker's yeast).
   1561..2010    +  CDS            nudB: NUDB_ECOLI - Also known as ntpA. Experimental evidence at protein level: Swiss-Prot protein existence level 1. Catalyzes the hydrolysis of dihydroneopterin triphosphate to dihydroneopterin monophosphate and pyrophosphate. Required for efficient folate biosynthesis. Can also hydrolyze nucleoside triphosphates with a preference for dATP. From Escherichia coli (strain K12).
   2032..2049    +  misc_feature   MCS (fragment): pUC18/19 multiple cloning site
   2133..2248    +  ncRNA          5S rRNA: Accession: RF00001 - 5S ribosomal RNA
   2252..2338    +  terminator     rrnB T1 terminator: Escherichia coli rrnB; transcription terminator T1 from the E. coli rrnB gene
   2430..2457    +  terminator     rrnB T2 terminator: transcription terminator T2 from the E. coli rrnB gene
   2477..2568    +  promoter       AmpR promoter: bla
   2569..3429    +  CDS            AmpR: β-lactamase; bla; confers resistance to ampicillin, carbenicillin, and related antibiotics
   3600..4188    +  rep_origin     ori: high-copy-number ColE1/pMB1/pBR322/pUC origin of replication
   4374..4514    -  misc_feature   bom: basis of mobility region from pBR322
   4616..4656    -  CDS            rop (fragment): Rop protein, which maintains plasmids at low copy number; rop
   4700..4777    +  promoter       lacIq promoter: lacI (mutant); In the lacIq allele, a single base change in the promoter boosts expression of the lacI gene about 10-fold.
   4778..5860    +  CDS            lacI: lac repressor; lacI; The lac repressor binds to the lac operator to inhibit transcription in E. coli. This inhibition can be relieved by adding lactose or isopropyl-β-D-thiogalactopyranoside (IPTG).
>Addgene plasmid #81016 | ARK1a | depositor full sequence | sequence record 153404 | pTrc99a-PMDsc-NudB
GCGCAACGCAATTAATGTGAGTTAGCGCGAATTGATCTGGTTTGACAGCTTATCATCGACTGCACGGTGC
ACCAATGCTTCTGGCGTCAGGCAGCCATCGGAAGCTGTGGTATGGCTGTGCAGGTCGTAAATCACTGCAT
AATTCGTGTCGCTCAAGGCGCACTCCCGTTCTGGATAATGTTTTTTGCGCCGACATCATAACGGTTCTGG
CAAATATTCTGAAATGAGCTGTTGACAATTAATCATCCGGCTCGTATAATGTGTGGAATTGTGAGCGGAT
AACAATTTCACACAGGAAACAGACCATGGAATTCAAAAGATCTTTTAAGAAGGAGATATACATATGACCG
TTTACACAGCATCCGTTACCGCACCCGTCAACATCGCAACCCTTAAGTATTGGGGGAAAAGGGACACGAA
GTTGAATCTGCCCACCAATTCGTCCATATCAGTGACTTTATCGCAAGATGACCTCAGAACGTTGACCTCT
GCGGCTACTGCACCTGAGTTTGAACGCGACACTTTGTGGTTAAATGGAGAACCACACAGCATCGACAATG
AAAGAACTCAAAATTGTCTGCGCGACCTACGCCAATTAAGAAAGGAAATGGAATCGAAGGACGCCTCATT
GCCCACATTATCTCAATGGAAACTCCACATTGTCTCCGAAAATAACTTTCCTACAGCAGCTGGTTTAGCT
TCCTCCGCTGCTGGCTTTGCTGCATTGGTCTCTGCAATTGCTAAGTTATACCAATTACCACAGTCAACTT
CAGAAATATCTAGAATAGCAAGAAAGGGGTCTGGTTCAGCTTGTAGATCGTTGTTTGGCGGATACGTGGC
CTGGGAAATGGGAAAAGCTGAAGATGGTCATGATTCCATGGCAGTACAAATCGCAGACAGCTCTGACTGG
CCTCAGATGAAAGCTTGTGTCCTAGTTGTCAGCGATATTAAAAAGGATGTGAGTTCCACTCAGGGTATGC
AATTGACCGTGGCAACCTCCGAACTATTTAAAGAAAGAATTGAACATGTCGTACCAAAGAGATTTGAAGT
CATGCGTAAAGCCATTGTTGAAAAAGATTTCGCCACCTTTGCAAAGGAAACAATGATGGATTCCAACTCT
TTCCATGCCACATGTTTGGACTCTTTCCCTCCAATATTCTACATGAATGACACTTCCAAGCGTATCATCA
GTTGGTGCCACACCATTAATCAGTTTTACGGAGAAACAATCGTTGCATACACGTTTGATGCAGGTCCAAA
TGCTGTGTTGTACTACTTAGCTGAAAATGAGTCGAAACTCTTTGCATTTATCTATAAATTGTTTGGCTCT
GTTCCTGGATGGGACAAGAAATTTACTACTGAGCAGCTTGAGGCTTTCAACCATCAATTTGAATCATCTA
ACTTTACTGCACGTGAATTGGATCTTGAGTTGCAAAAGGATGTTGCCAGAGTGATTTTAACTCAAGTCGG
TTCAGGCCCACAAGAAACAAACGAATCTTTGATTGACGCAAAGACTGGTCTACCAAAGGAATAAGGATCT
TTTAAGAAGGAGATATACATATGGAGGATAAAGTGTATAAGCGTCCCGTTTCGATCTTAGTGGTCATCTA
CGCACAAGATACGAAACGGGTGCTGATGTTGCAGCGGCGTGACGATCCCGATTTCTGGCAGTCGGTAACC
GGCAGCGTGGAAGAGGGTGAAACCGCGCCGCAAGCTGCCATGCGCGAAGTAAAGGAAGAGGTCACCATTG
ATGTTGTCGCTGAACAACTGACCTTAATTGACTGTCAGCGCACGGTAGAGTTTGAAATTTTTTCACATTT
ACGTCATCGCTATGCGCCGGGCGTGACGCGTAATACGGAATCATGGTTCTGTCTTGCGCTTCCGCACGAG
CGGCAGATCGTTTTCACTGAACATCTGGCTTACAAGTGGCTTGATGCGCCTGCTGCGGCGGCGCTCACTA
AGTCCTGGAGCAACCGGCAGGCGATTGAACAGTTTGTAATTAACGCTGCCTGAGGATCCAAACTCGAGTA
ACTGCAGGCATGCAAGCTTGGCTGTTTTGGCGGATGAGAGAAGATTTTCAGCCTGATACAGATTAAATCA
GAACGCAGAAGCGGTCTGATAAAACAGAATTTGCCTGGCGGCAGTAGCGCGGTGGTCCCACCTGACCCCA
TGCCGAACTCAGAAGTGAAACGCCGTAGCGCCGATGGTAGTGTGGGGTCTCCCCATGCGAGAGTAGGGAA
CTGCCAGGCATCAAATAAAACGAAAGGCTCAGTCGAAAGACTGGGCCTTTCGTTTTATCTGTTGTTTGTC
GGTGAACGCTCTCCTGAGTAGGACAAATCCGCCGGGAGCGGATTTGAACGTTGCGAAGCAACGGCCCGGA
GGGTGGCGGGCAGGACGCCCGCCATAAACTGCCAGGCATCAAATTAAGCAGAAGGCCATCCTGACGGATG
GCCTTTTTGCGTTTCTACAAACTCTTTTTGTTTATTTTTCTAAATACATTCAAATATGTATCCGCTCATG
AGACAATAACCCTGATAAATGCTTCAATAATATTGAAAAAGGAAGAGTATGAGTATTCAACATTTCCGTG
TCGCCCTTATTCCCTTTTTTGCGGCATTTTGCCTTCCTGTTTTTGCTCACCCAGAAACGCTGGTGAAAGT
AAAAGATGCTGAAGATCAGTTGGGTGCACGAGTGGGTTACATCGAACTGGATCTCAACAGCGGTAAGATC
CTTGAGAGTTTTCGCCCCGAAGAACGTTTTCCAATGATGAGCACTTTTAAAGTTCTGCTATGTGGCGCGG
TATTATCCCGTGTTGACGCCGGGCAAGAGCAACTCGGTCGCCGCATACACTATTCTCAGAATGACTTGGT
TGAGTACTCACCAGTCACAGAAAAGCATCTTACGGATGGCATGACAGTAAGAGAATTATGCAGTGCTGCC
ATAACCATGAGTGATAACACTGCGGCCAACTTACTTCTGACAACGATCGGAGGACCGAAGGAGCTAACCG
CTTTTTTGCACAACATGGGGGATCATGTAACTCGCCTTGATCGTTGGGAACCGGAGCTGAATGAAGCCAT
ACCAAACGACGAGCGTGACACCACGATGCCTACAGCAATGGCAACAACGTTGCGCAAACTATTAACTGGC
GAACTACTTACTCTAGCTTCCCGGCAACAATTAATAGACTGGATGGAGGCGGATAAAGTTGCAGGACCAC
TTCTGCGCTCGGCCCTTCCGGCTGGCTGGTTTATTGCTGATAAATCTGGAGCCGGTGAGCGTGGGTCTCG
CGGTATCATTGCAGCACTGGGGCCAGATGGTAAGCCCTCCCGTATCGTAGTTATCTACACGACGGGGAGT
CAGGCAACTATGGATGAACGAAATAGACAGATCGCTGAGATAGGTGCCTCACTGATTAAGCATTGGTAAC
TGTCAGACCAAGTTTACTCATATATACTTTAGATTGATTTAAAACTTCATTTTTAATTTAAAAGGATCTA
GGTGAAGATCCTTTTTGATAATCTCATGACCAAAATCCCTTAACGTGAGTTTTCGTTCCACTGAGCGTCA
GACCCCGTAGAAAAGATCAAAGGATCTTCTTGAGATCCTTTTTTTCTGCGCGTAATCTGCTGCTTGCAAA
CAAAAAAACCACCGCTACCAGCGGTGGTTTGTTTGCCGGATCAAGAGCTACCAACTCTTTTTCCGAAGGT
AACTGGCTTCAGCAGAGCGCAGATACCAAATACTGTCCTTCTAGTGTAGCCGTAGTTAGGCCACCACTTC
AAGAACTCTGTAGCACCGCCTACATACCTCGCTCTGCTAATCCTGTTACCAGTGGCTGCTGCCAGTGGCG
ATAAGTCGTGTCTTACCGGGTTGGACTCAAGACGATAGTTACCGGATAAGGCGCAGCGGTCGGGCTGAAC
GGGGGGTTCGTGCACACAGCCCAGCTTGGAGCGAACGACCTACACCGAACTGAGATACCTACAGCGTGAG
CTATGAGAAAGCGCCACGCTTCCCGAAGGGAGAAAGGCGGACAGGTATCCGGTAAGCGGCAGGGTCGGAA
CAGGAGAGCGCACGAGGGAGCTTCCAGGGGGAAACGCCTGGTATCTTTATAGTCCTGTCGGGTTTCGCCA
CCTCTGACTTGAGCGTCGATTTTTGTGATGCTCGTCAGGGGGGCGGAGCCTATGGAAAAACGCCAGCAAC
GCGGCCTTTTTACGGTTCCTGGCCTTTTGCTGGCCTTTTGCTCACATGTTCTTTCCTGCGTTATCCCCTG
ATTCTGTGGATAACCGTATTACCGCCTTTGAGTGAGCTGATACCGCTCGCCGCAGCCGAACGACCGAGCG
CAGCGAGTCAGTGAGCGAGGAAGCGGAAGAGCGCCTGATGCGGTATTTTCTCCTTACGCATCTGTGCGGT
ATTTCACACCGCATATGGTGCACTCTCAGTACAATCTGCTCTGATGCCGCATAGTTAAGCCAGTATACAC
TCCGCTATCGCTACGTGACTGGGTCATGGCTGCGCCCCGACACCCGCCAACACCCGCTGACGCGCCCTGA
CGGGCTTGTCTGCTCCCGGCATCCGCTTACAGACAAGCTGTGACCGTCTCCGGGAGCTGCATGTGTCAGA
GGTTTTCACCGTCATCACCGAAACGCGCGAGGCAGCAGATCAATTCGCGCGCGAAGGCGAAGCGGCATGC
ATTTACGTTGACACCATCGAATGGTGCAAAACCTTTCGCGGTATGGCATGATAGCGCCCGGAAGAGAGTC
AATTCAGGGTGGTGAATGTGAAACCAGTAACGTTATACGATGTCGCAGAGTATGCCGGTGTCTCTTATCA
GACCGTTTCCCGCGTGGTGAACCAGGCCAGCCACGTTTCTGCGAAAACGCGGGAAAAAGTGGAAGCGGCG
ATGGCGGAGCTGAATTACATTCCCAACCGCGTGGCACAACAACTGGCGGGCAAACAGTCGTTGCTGATTG
GCGTTGCCACCTCCAGTCTGGCCCTGCACGCGCCGTCGCAAATTGTCGCGGCGATTAAATCTCGCGCCGA
TCAACTGGGTGCCAGCGTGGTGGTGTCGATGGTAGAACGAAGCGGCGTCGAAGCCTGTAAAGCGGCGGTG
CACAATCTTCTCGCGCAACGCGTCAGTGGGCTGATCATTAACTATCCGCTGGATGACCAGGATGCCATTG
CTGTGGAAGCTGCCTGCACTAATGTTCCGGCGTTATTTCTTGATGTCTCTGACCAGACACCCATCAACAG
TATTATTTTCTCCCATGAAGACGGTACGCGACTGGGCGTGGAGCATCTGGTCGCATTGGGTCACCAGCAA
ATCGCGCTGTTAGCGGGCCCATTAAGTTCTGTCTCGGCGCGTCTGCGTCTGGCTGGCTGGCATAAATATC
TCACTCGCAATCAAATTCAGCCGATAGCGGAACGGGAAGGCGACTGGAGTGCCATGTCCGGTTTTCAACA
AACCATGCAAATGCTGAATGAGGGCATCGTTCCCACTGCGATGCTGGTTGCCAACGATCAGATGGCGCTG
GGCGCAATGCGCGCCATTACCGAGTCCGGGCTGCGCGTTGGTGCGGATATCTCGGTAGTGGGATACGACG
ATACCGAAGACAGCTCATGTTATATCCCGCCGTCAACCACCATCAAACAGGATTTTCGCCTGCTGGGGCA
AACCAGCGTGGACCGCTTGCTGCAACTCTCTCAGGGCCAGGCGGTGAAGGGCAATCAGCTGTTGCCCGTC
TCACTGGTGAAAAGAAAAACCACCCTGGCGCCCAATACGCAAACCGCCTCTCCCCGCGCGTTGGCCGATT
CATTAATGCAGCTGGCACGACAGGTTTCCCGACTGGAAAGCGGGCAGTGA
