>Addgene plasmid #81016 | ARK1a | addgene partial sequence | sequence record 156935 | M13pUC-Rev 5'-AGCGGATAACAATTTCACACAGG-3'
AGGAGATATACATATGACCGTTTACACAGCATCCGTTACCGCACCCGTCAACATCGCAACCCTTAAGTAT
TGGGGGAAAAGGGACACGAAGTTGAATCTGCCCACCAATTCGTCCATATCAGTGACTTTATCGCAAGATG
ACCTCAGAACGTTGACCTCTGCGGCTACTGCACCTGAGTTTGAACGCGACACTTTGTGGTTAAATGGAGA
ACCACACAGCATCGACAATGAAAGAACTCAAAATTGTCTGCGCGACCTACGCCAATTAAGAAAGGAAATG
GAATCGAAGGACGCCTCATTGCCCACATTATCTCAATGGAAACTCCACATTGTCTCCGAAAATAACTTTC
CTACAGCAGCTGGTTTAGCTTCCTCCGCTGCTGGCTTTGCTGCATTGGTCTCTGCAATTGCTAAGTTATA
CCAATTACCACAGTCAACTTCAGAAATATCTAGAATAGCAAGAAAGGGGTCTGGTTCAGCTTGTAGATCG
TTGTTTGGCGGATACGTGGCCTGGGAAATGGGAAAAGCTGAAGATGGTCATGATTCCATGGCAGTACAAA
TCGCAGACAGCTCTGACTGGCCTCAGATGAAAGCTTGTGTCCTAGTTGTCAGCGATATTAAAAAGGATGT
GAGTTCCACTCAGGGTATGCAATTGACCGTGGCAACCTCCGAACTATTTAAAGAAAGAATTGAACATGTC
GTACCAAAGAGATTTGAAGTCATGCGTAAAGCCATTGTTGAAA
