>Addgene plasmid #81016 | ARK1a | addgene partial sequence | sequence record 156937 | Lac-promoter 5'-CACTTTATGCTTCCGGCTCG-3'
TCGCTTCCACCAGCGCCATCGACCTGGGGGCGACAGTAATTAAAGCCGCCATTGAACGTGCAAAAATCGA
TTCACAACACGTTGATGAAGTGATTATGGGTAACGTGTTACAAGCCGGGCTGGGGCAAAATCCGGCGCGT
CAGGCACTGTTAAAAAGCGGGCTGGCAGAAACGGTGTGCGGATTCACGGTCAATAAAGTATGTGGTTCGG
GTCTTAAAAGTGTGGCGCTTGCCGCCCAGGCCATTCAGGCAGGTCAGGCGCAGAGCATTGTGGCGGGGGG
TATGGAAAATATGAGTTTAGCCCCCTACTTACTCGATGCAAAAGCACGCTCTGGTTATCGTCTTGGAGAC
GGACAGGTTTATGACGTAATCCTGCGCGATGGCCTGATGTGCGCCACCCATGGTTATCATATGG
